Addgene plasmid #64028: APRT
Purpose: Expression of S. crervisiae strain APRTase in E. coli. Contains N-terminal HistidineX6 tag.
Depositing lab: Vern Schramm. Depositing organization: Albert Einstein College of Medicine. Publication: Structural analysis of adenine phosphoribosyltransferase from Saccharomyces cerevisiae. Shi W, Tanaka KS, Crother TR, Taylor MW, Almo SC, Schramm VL. Biochemistry. 2001 Sep 11;40(36):10800-9. bi010465h PubMed 11535055.
Backbone
  Vector backbone: pQE32
  Backbone manufacturer: Qiagen
  Vector type: Bacterial Expression
Growth in bacteria
  Bacterial resistance: Ampicillin, 100 μg/mL
  Growth temperature: 37°C
  Growth strain: DH5alpha
  Copy number: Unknown
Gene/Insert
  Gene/Insert name: adenine phosphoribosyltransferase (alt names: APRTase; APRT)
  Species: S. cerevisiae (budding yeast)
  Entrez Gene: APT1 (a.k.a. YML022W)
  Tag / fusion protein: Histidine x 6 (N terminal on insert)
Terms and licenses: Academic/Nonprofit Terms; Industry Terms: Not Available to Industry
How to cite: APRT was a gift from Vern Schramm (Addgene plasmid # 64028 ; http://n2t.net/addgene:64028 ; RRID:Addgene_64028)
