[The description below was written by a language model from this plasmid's Addgene catalogue record.]
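Description:
APRT is a bacterial expression plasmid built on the commercial pQE32 backbone and designed to produce adenine phosphoribosyltransferase (APRTase) from the budding yeast Saccharomyces cerevisiae in E. coli. The insert corresponds to the yeast APT1 gene (systematic name YML022W). This gene encodes the purine salvage enzyme that converts adenine and phosphoribosyl pyrophosphate into AMP. The plasmid is maintained in E. coli under ampicillin selection. The record lists its copy number as unknown and includes no feature table, so the origin of replication, promoter and other regulatory elements are not explicitly documented. Vectors of the pQE series generally drive expression from a phage T5 promoter controlled by lac operator sequences, making expression IPTG-inducible, but this arrangement is not confirmed in the catalogue fields for this particular construct.

The enzyme is expressed with a six-histidine tag fused to its N-terminus. This tag allows the recombinant protein to be captured by immobilised metal affinity chromatography, for example on nickel resin. The record does not mention a protease cleavage site for tag removal, nor any mutations in the insert. The stated purpose is simply heterologous expression of the yeast enzyme in E. coli, and the associated publication concerns structural analysis of this protein. The plasmid is therefore suited to preparing purified APRTase for crystallography, enzymology and related biochemical studies of purine salvage.
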