>Addgene plasmid #64028 | APRT | addgene partial sequence | sequence record 110773 | pQE-F2 5'-CGGATAACAATTTCACACAG-3'
GAGGATCTCACCATCACCATCACCATGGGATCCGCATGCCTATAGCAAGTTATGCCCAAGAGTTGAAGTT
GGCTTTACATCAATATCCAAACTTCCCTAGTGAAGGCATTCTCTTCGAAGATTTCTTACCCATTTTCAGG
AACCCAGGTCTTTTCCAGAAGTTGATCGATGCTTTCAAACTGCATTTAGAAGAAGCTTTTCCAGAAGTTA
AAATTGATTATATCGTCGGGTTGGAATCCCGTGGGTTCTTGTTCGGACCAACTTTAGCTTTGGCCCTAGG
TGTTGGTTTCGTTCCAGTCAGGAAGGCAGGTAAGCTACCTGGCGAATGTTTTAAGGCTACGTACGAAAAG
GAGTACGGTTCTGATCTTTTTGAGATACAGAAAAACGCTATTCCAGCAGGTTCCAACGTTATCATTGTTG
ATGACATTATTGCCACTGGTGGTTCTGCTGCTGCAGCCGGCGAATTAGTTGAACAACTCGAAGCCAACCT
TTTGGAATATAACTTTGTTATGGAGTTGGATTTCTTGAAAGGCAGGAGTAAGTTGAATGCTCCAGTGTTC
ACTTTACTGAACGCTCAAAAGGAAGCGTTGAAAAAATGATATGTTTCACGTCCTGACCCATATTCAAGCT
TCCTTTCTGCCGGTTTCAAGCAATTTATTTTTCTTACTTCTCCTTACTCTCTCAATTTGGTTGTATAATA
TTTACTTTTTAGATTGAAAAATATTCAATCCACTTTTCTGCTTTGTGCCACAAAGTAGTCTATTTAGTTT
TTTATCTATTATATGCTTTTAAAGAGTTTGGAAATCGAGACCTGCATATGCAATAGTAATATTCAAGGGT
CCTTTGATTCTGACCTCTAAGCGAGGCAAAATCCATATGACTAGTAGATCCTCTAGAGTCGACCTGCAGC
CAAGCTTAATTAGCTGAGCTTGGACTCCTGTTGATAGATCC
