>Addgene plasmid #64028 | APRT | addgene partial sequence | sequence record 110871 | T0term-R 5'-GCGGCAACCGAGCGTTC-3'
GATCTATCAACAGGAGTCCAAGCTCAGCTAATTAAGCTTGGCTGCAGGTCGACTCTAGAGGATCTACTAG
TCATATGGATTTTGCCTCGCTTAGAGGTCAGAATCAAAGGACCCTTGAATATTACTATTGCATATGCAGG
TCTCGATTTCCAAACTCTTTAAAAGCATATAATAGATAAAAAACTAAATAGACTACTTTGTGGCACAAAG
CAGAAAAGTGGATTGAATATTTTTCAATCTAAAAAGTAAATATTATACAACCAAATTGAGAGAGTAAGGA
GAAGTAAGAAAAATAAATTGCTTGAAACCGGCAGAAAGGAAGCTTGAATATGGGTCAGGACGTGAAACAT
ATCATTTTTTCAACGCTTCCTTTTGAGCGTTCAGTAAAGTGAACACTGGAGCATTCAACTTACTCCTGCC
TTTCAAGAAATCCAACTCCATAACAAAGTTATATTCCAAAAGGTTGGCTTCGAGTTGTTCAACTAATTCG
CCGGCTGCAGCAGCAGAACCACCAGTGGCAATAATGTCATCAACAATGATAACGTTGGAACCTGCTGGAA
TAGCGTTTTTCTGTATCTCAAAAAGATCAGAACCGTACTCCTTTTCGTACGTAGCCTTAAAACATTCGCC
AGGTAGCTTACCTGCCTTCCTGACTGGAACGAAACCAACACCTAGGGCCAAAGCTAAAGTTGGTCCGAAC
AAGAACCCACGGGATTCCAACCCGACGATATAATCAATTTTAACTTCTGGAAAAGCTTCTTCTAAATGCA
GTTTGAAAGCATCGATCAACTTCTGGAAA
